# Supplementary material for: An rpw8 quadruple mutant of Arabidopsis Col-0 is partially compromised in bacterial and fungal resistance
Source: bioRxiv preprint, doi:10.1101/839308, version 1 (2019-11-12)
Supplement: Plasmids [file 839308_file02.zip › Plasmid1_BCJJ331A_CRISPR-rpw8.gbk]

LOCUS       BCJJ331A_CrC-hr_v2     18723 bp    DNA     circular UNA 02-Apr-2014
DEFINITION  
FEATURES             Location/Qualifiers
     Misc._feature   complement(join(18611..18723,1..8))
                     /label="RB"
     Misc._feature   complement(9..37)
                     /label="OD"
     CDS             2937..3728
                     /label="NPTII"
     Misc._feature   3891..4505
                     /label="rep - pMB1"
     Misc._feature   complement(4557..4707)
                     /label="LB"
     promoter        4758..5100
                     /label="pOLE1 (Arabidopsis thaliana)"
     CDS             join(5169..5521,5762..5927)
                     /label="OLE1"
     Tag             5928..6623
                     /label="Tag-RFP (Entacmaea quadricolor)"
     Term.           6628..7065
                     /label="OLE1 term."
     Term.           complement(7089..7720)
                     /label="E9"
     CDS             complement(7725..11996)
                     /label="Cas9"
     promoter        complement(11998..13685)
                     /label="RPS5a"
     promoter        13729..13933
                     /label="U6-26"
     sgRNA           13935..13954
                     /label="sgRNA85"
     sgRNA_backbone  13955..14040
                     /label="EF_backbone"
     Term.           14041..14107
                     /label="U6-26t"
     promoter        14132..14336
                     /label="U6-26"
     sgRNA           14338..14357
                     /label="sgRNA86"
     sgRNA_backbone  14358..14443
                     /label="EF_backbone"
     Term.           14444..14510
                     /label="U6-26t"
     promoter        14535..14739
                     /label="U6-26"
     sgRNA           14740..14759
                     /label="sgRNA87"
     sgRNA_backbone  14760..14845
                     /label="EF_backbone"
     Term.           14846..14912
                     /label="U6-26t"
     promoter        14937..15141
                     /label="U6-26"
     sgRNA           15143..15162
                     /label="sgRNA88"
     sgRNA_backbone  15163..15248
                     /label="EF_backbone"
     Term.           15249..15315
                     /label="U6-26t"
     promoter        15340..15544
                     /label="U6-26"
     sgRNA           15545..15564
                     /label="sgRNA89"
     sgRNA_backbone  15565..15650
                     /label="EF_backbone"
     Term.           15651..15717
                     /label="U6-26t"
     promoter        15742..15946
                     /label="U6-26"
     sgRNA           15947..15966
                     /label="sgRNA90"
     sgRNA_backbone  15967..16052
                     /label="EF_backbone"
     Term.           16053..16119
                     /label="U6-26t"
     promoter        16144..16348
                     /label="U6-26"
     sgRNA           16349..16368
                     /label="sgRNA91"
     sgRNA_backbone  16369..16454
                     /label="EF_backbone"
     Term.           16455..16521
                     /label="U6-26t"
     promoter        16546..16750
                     /label="U6-26"
     sgRNA           16751..16770
                     /label="sgRNA92"
     sgRNA_backbone  16771..16856
                     /label="EF_backbone"
     Term.           16857..16923
                     /label="U6-26t"
     promoter        16948..17152
                     /label="U6-26"
     sgRNA           17154..17173
                     /label="sgRNA93"
     sgRNA_backbone  17174..17259
                     /label="EF_backbone"
     Term.           17260..17326
                     /label="U6-26t"
     promoter        17351..17555
                     /label="U6-26"
     sgRNA           17556..17575
                     /label="sgRNA94"
     sgRNA_backbone  17576..17661
                     /label="EF_backbone"
     Term.           17662..17728
                     /label="U6-26t"
     promoter        17753..17957
                     /label="U6-26"
     sgRNA           17959..17978
                     /label="sgRNA95"
     sgRNA_backbone  17979..18064
                     /label="EF_backbone"
     Term.           18065..18131
                     /label="U6-26t"
     promoter        18156..18360
                     /label="U6-26"
     sgRNA           18361..18380
                     /label="sgRNA96"
     sgRNA_backbone  18381..18466
                     /label="EF_backbone"
     Term.           18467..18533
                     /label="U6-26t"
ORIGIN
        1 GTATGTGCAT GCCAACCACA GGGTTCCCCT CGGGAGTCAG CCGTGCGGCT GCATGAAATC
       61 CTGGCCGGTT TGTCTGATGC CAAGCTGGCG GCCTGGCCGG CCAGCTTGGC CGCTGAAGAA
      121 ACCGAGCGCC GCCGTCTAAA AAGGTGATGT GTATTTGAGT AAAACAGCTT GCGTCATGCG
      181 GTCGCTGCGT ATATGATGCG ATGAGTAAAT AAACAAATAC GCAAGGGGAA CGCATGAAGG
      241 TTATCGCTGT ACTTAACCAG AAAGGCGGGT CAGGCAAGAC GACCATCGCA ACCCATCTAG
      301 CCCGCGCCCT GCAACTCGCC GGGGCCGATG TTCTGTTAGT CGATTCCGAT CCCCAGGGCA
      361 GTGCCCGCGA TTGGGCGGCC GTGCGGGAAG ATCAACCGCT AACCGTTGTC GGCATCGACC
      421 GCCCGACGAT TGACCGCGAC GTGAAGGCCA TCGGCCGGCG CGACTTCGTA GTGATCGACG
      481 GAGCGCCCCA GGCGGCGGAC TTGGCTGTGT CCGCGATCAA GGCAGCCGAC TTCGTGCTGA
      541 TTCCGGTGCA GCCAAGCCCT TACGACATAT GGGCCACCGC CGACCTGGTG GAGCTGGTTA
      601 AGCAGCGCAT TGAGGTCACG GATGGAAGGC TACAAGCGGC CTTTGTCGTG TCGCGGGCGA
      661 TCAAAGGCAC GCGCATCGGC GGTGAGGTTG CCGAGGCGCT GGCCGGGTAC GAGCTGCCCA
      721 TTCTTGAGTC CCGTATCACG CAGCGCGTGA GCTACCCAGG CACTGCCGCC GCCGGCACAA
      781 CCGTTCTTGA ATCAGAACCC GAGGGCGACG CTGCCCGCGA GGTCCAGGCG CTGGCCGCTG
      841 AAATTAAATC AAAACTCATT TGAGTTAATG AGGTAAAGAG AAAATGAGCA AAAGCACAAA
      901 CACGCTAAGT GCCGGCCGTC CGAGCGCACG CAGCAGCAAG GCTGCAACGT TGGCCAGCCT
      961 GGCAGACACG CCAGCCATGA AGCGGGTCAA CTTTCAGTTG CCGGCGGAGG ATCACACCAA
     1021 GCTGAAGATG TACGCGGTAC GCCAAGGCAA GACCATTACC GAGCTGCTAT CTGAATACAT
     1081 CGCGCAGCTA CCAGAGTAAA TGAGCAAATG AATAAATGAG TAGATGAATT TTAGCGGCTA
     1141 AAGGAGGCGG CATGGAAAAT CAAGAACAAC CAGGCACCGA CGCCGTGGAA TGCCCCATGT
     1201 GTGGAGGAAC GGGCGGTTGG CCAGGCGTAA GCGGCTGGGT TGTCTGCCGG CCCTGCAATG
     1261 GCACTGGAAC CCCCAAGCCC GAGGAATCGG CGTGACGGTC GCAAACCATC CGGCCCGGTA
     1321 CAAATCGGCG CGGCGCTGGG TGATGACCTG GTGGAGAAGT TGAAGGCCGC GCAGGCCGCC
     1381 CAGCGGCAAC GCATCGAGGC AGAAGCACGC CCCGGTGAAT CGTGGCAAGC GGCCGCTGAT
     1441 CGAATCCGCA AAGAATCCCG GCAACCGCCG GCAGCCGGTG CGCCGTCGAT TAGGAAGCCG
     1501 CCCAAGGGCG ACGAGCAACC AGATTTTTTC GTTCCGATGC TCTATGACGT GGGCACCCGC
     1561 GATAGTCGCA GCATCATGGA CGTGGCCGTT TTCCGTCTGT CGAAGCGTGA CCGACGAGCT
     1621 GGCGAGGTGA TCCGCTACGA GCTTCCAGAC GGGCACGTAG AGGTTTCCGC AGGGCCGGCC
     1681 GGCATGGCCA GTGTGTGGGA TTACGACCTG GTACTGATGG CGGTTTCCCA TCTAACCGAA
     1741 TCCATGAACC GATACCGGGA AGGGAAGGGA GACAAGCCCG GCCGCGTGTT CCGTCCACAC
     1801 GTTGCGGACG TACTCAAGTT CTGCCGGCGA GCCGATGGCG GAAAGCAGAA AGACGACCTG
     1861 GTAGAAACCT GCATTCGGTT AAACACCACG CACGTTGCCA TGCAGCGTAC GAAGAAGGCC
     1921 AAGAACGGCC GCCTGGTGAC GGTATCCGAG GGTGAAGCCT TGATTAGCCG CTACAAGATC
     1981 GTAAAGAGCG AAACCGGGCG GCCGGAGTAC ATCGAGATCG AGCTAGCTGA TTGGATGTAC
     2041 CGCGAGATCA CAGAAGGCAA GAACCCGGAC GTGCTGACGG TTCACCCCGA TTACTTTTTG
     2101 ATCGATCCCG GCATCGGCCG TTTTCTCTAC CGCCTGGCAC GCCGCGCCGC AGGCAAGGCA
     2161 GAAGCCAGAT GGTTGTTCAA GACGATCTAC GAACGCAGTG GCAGCGCCGG AGAGTTCAAG
     2221 AAGTTCTGTT TCACCGTGCG CAAGCTGATC GGGTCAAATG ACCTGCCGGA GTACGATTTG
     2281 AAGGAGGAGG CGGGGCAGGC TGGCCCGATC CTAGTCATGC GCTACCGCAA CCTGATCGAG
     2341 GGCGAAGCAT CCGCCGGTTC CTAATGTACG GAGCAGATGC TAGGGCAAAT TGCCCTAGCA
     2401 GGGGAAAAAG GTCGAAAAAG CTTCTTTCCT GTGGATAGCA CGTACATTGG GAACCCAAAG
     2461 CCGTACATTG GGAACCGGAA CCCGTACATT GGGAACCCAA AGCCGTACAT TGGGAACCGG
     2521 TCACACATGT AAGTGACTGA TATAAAAGAG AAAAAAGGCG ATTTTTCCGC CTAAAACTCT
     2581 TTAAAACTTA TTAAAACTCT TAAAACCCGC CTGGCCTGTG CATAACTGTC TGGCCAGCGC
     2641 ACAGCCGAAC AGCTGCAAAA AGCGCCTACC CTTCGGTCGC TGCGCTCCCT ACGCCCCGCC
     2701 GCTTCGCGTC GGCCTATCGC GGCCGCTGGC CGCTCAAAAA TGGCTGGCCT ACGGCCAGGC
     2761 AATCTACCAG GGCGCGGACA AGCCGCGCCG TCGCCACTCG ACCGCCGGCG CCCACATCAA
     2821 GGCTCCGAGT GCGCGGAACC CCTATTTGTT TATTTTTCTA AATACATTCA AATATGTATC
     2881 CGCTCATGAG ACAATAACCC TGATAAATGC TTCAATAATA TTGAAAAAGG AAGAGTATGG
     2941 CTAAAATGAG AATATCACCG GAATTGAAAA AACTGATCGA AAAATACCGC TGCGTAAAAG
     3001 ATACGGAAGG AATGTCTCCT GCTAAGGTAT ATAAGCTGGT GGGAGAAAAT GAAAACCTAT
     3061 ATTTAAAAAT GACGGACAGC CGGTATAAAG GGACCACCTA TGATGTGGAA CGGGAAAAGG
     3121 ACATGATGCT ATGGCTGGAA GGAAAGCTGC CTGTTCCAAA GGTCCTGCAC TTTGAACGGC
     3181 ATGATGGCTG GAGCAATCTG CTCATGAGTG AGGCCGATGG CGTCCTTTGC TCGGAAGAGT
     3241 ATGAAGATGA ACAAAGCCCT GAAAAGATTA TCGAGCTGTA TGCGGAGTGC ATCAGGCTCT
     3301 TTCACTCCAT CGACATATCG GATTGTCCCT ATACGAATAG CTTAGACAGC CGCTTAGCCG
     3361 AATTGGATTA CTTACTGAAT AACGATCTGG CCGATGTGGA TTGCGAAAAC TGGGAAGAGG
     3421 ACACTCCATT TAAAGATCCG CGCGAGCTGT ATGATTTTTT AAAGACGGAA AAGCCCGAAG
     3481 AGGAACTTGT CTTTTCCCAC GGCGACCTGG GAGACAGCAA CATCTTTGTG AAAGATGGCA
     3541 AAGTAAGTGG CTTTATTGAT CTTGGGAGAA GCGGCAGGGC GGACAAGTGG TATGACATTG
     3601 CCTTCTGCGT CCGGTCGCTC AGGGAGGATA TCGGGGAAGA ACAGTATGTC GAGCTATTTT
     3661 TTGACTTACT GGGGATCAAG CCTGATTGGG AGAAAATAAA ATATTATATT TTACTGGATG
     3721 AATTGTTTTA GCTGTCAGAC CAAGTTTACT CATATATACT TTAGATTGAT TTAAAACTTC
     3781 ATTTTTAATT TAAAAGGATC TAGGTGAAGA TCCTTTTTGA TAATCTCATG ACCAAAATCC
     3841 CTTAACGTGA GTTTTCGTTC CACTGAGCGT CAGACCCCGT AGAAAAGATC AAAGGATCTT
     3901 CTTGAGATCC TTTTTTTCTG CGCGTAATCT GCTGCTTGCA AACAAAAAAA CCACCGCTAC
     3961 CAGCGGTGGT TTGTTTGCCG GATCAAGAGC TACCAACTCT TTTTCCGAAG GTAACTGGCT
     4021 TCAGCAGAGC GCAGATACCA AATACTGTTC TTCTAGTGTA GCCGTAGTTA GGCCACCACT
     4081 TCAAGAACTC TGTAGCACCG CCTACATACC TCGCTCTGCT AATCCTGTTA CCAGTGGCTG
     4141 CTGCCAGTGG CGATAAGTCG TGTCTTACCG GGTTGGACTC AAGACGATAG TTACCGGATA
     4201 AGGCGCAGCG GTCGGGCTGA ACGGGGGGTT CGTGCACACA GCCCAGCTTG GAGCGAACGA
     4261 CCTACACCGA ACTGAGATAC CTACAGCGTG AGCTATGAGA AAGCGCCACG CTTCCCGAAG
     4321 GGAGAAAGGC GGACAGGTAT CCGGTAAGCG GCAGGGTCGG AACAGGAGAG CGCACGAGGG
     4381 AGCTTCCAGG GGGAAACGCC TGGTATCTTT ATAGTCCTGT CGGGTTTCGC CACCTCTGAC
     4441 TTGAGCGTCG ATTTTTGTGA TGCTCGTCAG GGGGGCGGAG CCTATGGAAA AACGCCAGCA
     4501 ACGCGGCCTT TTTACGGTTC CTGCTCGGAT CTGTTGGACC GGACAGTAGT CATGGTTGAT
     4561 GGGCTGCCTG TATCGAGTGG TGATTTTGTG CCGAGCTGCC GGTCGGGGAG CTGTTGGCTG
     4621 GCTGGTGGCA GGATATATTG TGGTGTAAAC AAATTGACGC TTAGACAACT TAATAACACA
     4681 TTGCGGACGT TTTTAATGTA CTGGGGTTGA ACACTCTGTG GAAGACAATG CCGAATTCGG
     4741 ATCCGGAGTT CTAGAATGTC GCGGAACAAA TTTTAAAACT AAATCCTAAA TTTTTCTAAT
     4801 TTTGTTGCCA ATAGTGGATA TGTGGGCCGT ATAGAAGGAA TCTATTGAAG GCCCAAACCC
     4861 ATACTGACGA GCCCAAAGGT TCGTTTTGCG TTTTATGTTT CGGTTCGATG CCAACGCCAC
     4921 ATTCTGAGCT AGGCAAAAAA CAAACGTGTC TTTGAATAGA CTCCTCTCGT TAACACATGC
     4981 AGCGGCTGCA TGGTGACGCC ATTAACACGT GGCCTACAAT TGCATGATGT CTCCATTGAC
     5041 ACGTGACTTC TCGTCTCCTT TCTTAATATA TCTAACAAAC ACTCCTACCT CTTCCAAAAT
     5101 ATATACACAT CTTTTTGATC AATCTCTCAT TCAAAATCTC ATTCTCTCTA GTAAACAAGA
     5161 ACAAAAAAAT GGCGGATACA GCTAGAGGAA CCCATCACGA TATCATCGGC AGAGATCAGT
     5221 ACCCGATGAT GGGCCGAGAT CGTGACCAGT ACCAGATGTC CGGACGAGGA TCTGACTACT
     5281 CCAAGTCTAG GCAGATTGCT AAAGCTGCAA CTGCTGTCAC AGCTGGTGGT TCCCTCCTTG
     5341 TTCTCTCCAG CCTTACCCTT GTTGGAACTG TCATAGCTTT GACTGTTGCA ACACCTCTGC
     5401 TCGTTATCTT CAGCCCAATC CTTGTCCCGG CTCTCATCAC AGTTGCACTC CTCATCACCG
     5461 GTTTTCTTTC CTCTGGAGGG TTTGGCATTG CCGCTATAAC CGTTTTCTCT TGGATTTACA
     5521 AGTAAGCACA CATTTATCAT CTTACTTCAT AATTTTGTGC AATATGTGCA TGCATGTGTT
     5581 GAGCCAGTAG CTTTGGATCA ATTTTTTTGG TCGAATAACA AATGTAACAA TAAGAAATTG
     5641 CAAATTCTAG GGAACATTTG GTTAACTAAA TACGAAATTT GACCTAGCTA GCTTGAATGT
     5701 GTCTGTGTAT ATCATCTATA TAGGTAAAAT GCTTGGTATG ATACCTATTG ATTGTGAATA
     5761 GGTACGCAAC GGGAGAGCAC CCACAGGGAT CAGACAAGTT GGACAGTGCA AGGATGAAGT
     5821 TGGGAAGCAA AGCTCAGGAT CTGAAAGACA GAGCTCAGTA CTACGGACAG CAACATACTG
     5881 GTGGGGAACA TGACCGTGAC CGTACTCGTG GTGGCCAGCA CACTACTATG AGCGAGCTGA
     5941 TTAAGGAGAA CATGCACATG AAGCTGTACA TGGAGGGCAC CGTGAACAAC CACCACTTCA
     6001 AGTGCACATC CGAGGGCGAA GGCAAGCCCT ACGAGGGCAC CCAGACCATG AGAATCAAGG
     6061 TGGTCGAGGG CGGCCCTCTC CCCTTCGCCT TCGACATCCT GGCTACCAGC TTCATGTACG
     6121 GCAGCAGAAC CTTCATCAAC CACACCCAGG GCATCCCCGA CTTCTTTAAG CAGTCCTTCC
     6181 CTGAGGGCTT CACATGGGAG AGAGTCACCA CATACGAAGA TGGGGGCGTG CTGACCGCTA
     6241 CCCAGGACAC CAGCCTCCAG GACGGCTGCC TCATCTACAA CGTCAAGATC AGAGGGGTGA
     6301 ACTTCCCATC CAACGGCCCT GTGATGCAGA AGAAAACACT CGGCTGGGAG GCCAACACCG
     6361 AGATGCTGTA CCCCGCTGAC GGCGGCCTGG AAGGCAGAAG CGACATGGCC CTGAAGCTCG
     6421 TGGGCGGGGG CCACCTGATC TGCAACTTCA AGACCACATA CAGATCCAAG AAACCCGCTA
     6481 AGAACCTCAA GATGCCCGGC GTCTACTATG TGGACCACAG ACTGGAAAGA ATCAAGGAGG
     6541 CCGACAAAGA AACCTACGTC GAGCAGCACG AGGTGGCTGT GGCCAGATAC TGCGACCTCC
     6601 CTAGCAAACT GGGGCACAAG TGAGCTTACC CCACTGATGT CATCGTCATA GTCCAATAAC
     6661 TCCAATGTCG GGGAGTTAGT TTATGAGGAA TAAAGTGTTT AGAATTTGAT CAGGGGGAGA
     6721 TAATAAAAGC CGAGTTTGAA TCTTTTTGTT ATAAGTAATG TTTATGTGTG TTTCTATATG
     6781 TTGTCAAATG GTACCATGTT TTTTTTCCTC TCTTTTTGTA ACTTGCAAGT GTTGTGTTGT
     6841 ACTTTATTTG GCTTCTTTGT AAGTTGGTAA CGGTGGTCTA TATATGGAAA AGGTCTTGTT
     6901 TTGTTAAACT TATGTTAGTT AACTGGATTC GTCTTTAACC ACAAAAAGTT TTCAATAAGC
     6961 TACAAATTTA GACACGCAAG CCGATGCAGT CATTAGTACA TATATTTATT GCAAGTGATT
     7021 ACATGGCAAC CCAAACTTCA AAAACAGTAG GTTGCTCCAT TTAGTCGCTG CAAGAATTCA
     7081 AGCTTAGCGT TGTCAATCAA TTGGCAAGTC ATAAAATGCA TTAAAAAATA TTTTCATACT
     7141 CAACTACAAA TCCATGAGTA TAACTATAAT TATAAAGCAA TGATTAGAAT CTGACAAGGA
     7201 TTCTGGAAAA TTACATAAAG GAAAGTTCAT AAATGTCTAA AACACAAGAG GACATACTTG
     7261 TATTCAGTAA CATTTGCAGC TTTTCTAGGT CTGAAAATAT ATTTGTTGCC TAGTGAATAA
     7321 GCATAATGGT ACAACTACAA GTGTTTTACT CCTCATATTA ACTTCGGTCA TTAGAGGCCA
     7381 CGATTTGACA CATTTTTACT CAAAACAAAA TGTTTGCATA TCTCTTATAA TTTCAAATTC
     7441 AACACACAAC AAATAAGAGA AAAAACAAAT AATATTAATT TGAGAATGAA CAAAAGGACC
     7501 ATATCATTCA TTAACTCTTC TCCATCCATT TCCATTTCAC AGTTCGATAG CGAAAACCGA
     7561 ATAAAAAACA CAGTAAATTA CAAGCACAAC AAATGGTACA AGAAAAACAG TTTTCCCAAT
     7621 GCCATAATAC TCAAACTCAG TAGGATTCTG GTGTGTGCGC AATGAAACTG ATGCATTGAA
     7681 CTTGACGAAC GTTGTCGAAA CCGATGATAC GAACGAAAGC AAGCTTACTT TTTCTTTTTT
     7741 GCCTGGCCGG CCTTTTTCGT GGCCGCCGGC CTTTTGTCGC CTCCCAGCTG AGACAGGTCG
     7801 ATCCGTGTCT CGTACAGGCC GGTGATGCTC TGGTGGATCA GGGTGGCGTC CAGCACCTCT
     7861 TTGGTGCTGG TGTACCTCTT CCGGTCGATG GTGGTGTCAA AGTACTTGAA GGCGGCAGGG
     7921 GCTCCCAGAT TGGTCAGGGT AAACAGGTGG ATGATATTCT CGGCCTGCTC TCTGATGGGC
     7981 TTATCCCGGT GCTTGTTGTA GGCGGACAGC ACTTTGTCCA GATTAGCGTC GGCCAGGATC
     8041 ACTCTCTTGG AGAACTCGCT GATCTGCTCG ATGATCTCGT CCAGGTAGTG CTTGTGCTGT
     8101 TCCACAAACA GCTGTTTCTG CTCATTATCC TCGGGGGAGC CCTTCAGCTT CTCATAGTGG
     8161 CTGGCCAGGT ACAGGAAGTT CACATATTTG GAGGGCAGGG CCAGTTCGTT TCCCTTCTGC
     8221 AGTTCGCCGG CAGAGGCCAG CATTCTCTTC CGGCCGTTTT CCAGCTCGAA CAGGGAGTAC
     8281 TTAGGCAGCT TGATGATCAG GTCCTTTTTC ACTTCTTTGT AGCCCTTGGC TTCCAGAAAG
     8341 TCGATGGGAT TCTTCTCGAA GCTGCTTCTT TCCATGATGG TGATCCCCAG CAGCTCTTTC
     8401 ACACTCTTCA GTTTCTTGGA CTTGCCCTTT TCCACTTTGG CCACCACCAG CACAGAATAG
     8461 GCCACGGTGG GGCTGTCGAA GCCGCCGTAC TTCTTAGGGT CCCAGTCCTT CTTTCTGGCG
     8521 ATCAGCTTAT CGCTGTTCCT CTTGGGCAGG ATAGACTCTT TGCTGAAGCC GCCTGTCTGC
     8581 ACCTCGGTCT TTTTCACGAT ATTCACTTGG GGCATGCTCA GCACTTTCCG CACGGTGGCA
     8641 AAATCCCGGC CCTTATCCCA CACGATCTCC CCGGTTTCGC CGTTTGTCTC GATCAGAGGC
     8701 CGCTTCCGGA TCTCGCCGTT GGCCAGGGTA ATCTCGGTCT TGAAAAAGTT CATGATGTTG
     8761 CTGTAGAAGA AGTACTTGGC GGTAGCCTTG CCGATTTCCT GCTCGCTCTT GGCGATCATC
     8821 TTCCGCACGT CGTACACCTT GTAGTCGCCG TACACGAACT CGCTTTCCAG CTTAGGGTAC
     8881 TTTTTGATCA GGGCGGTTCC CACGACGGCG TTCAGGTAGG CGTCGTGGGC GTGGTGGTAG
     8941 TTGTTGATCT CGCGCACTTT GTAAAACTGG AAATCCTTCC GGAAATCGGA CACCAGCTTG
     9001 GACTTCAGGG TGATCACTTT CACTTCCCGG ATCAGCTTGT CATTCTCGTC GTACTTAGTG
     9061 TTCATCCGGG AGTCCAGGAT CTGTGCCACG TGCTTTGTGA TCTGCCGGGT TTCCACCAGC
     9121 TGTCTCTTGA TGAAGCCGGC CTTATCCAGT TCGCTCAGGC CGCCTCTCTC GGCCTTGGTC
     9181 AGATTGTCGA ACTTTCTCTG GGTAATCAGC TTGGCGTTCA GCAGCTGCCG CCAGTAGTTC
     9241 TTCATCTTCT TCACGACCTC TTCGGAGGGC ACGTTGTCGC TCTTGCCCCG GTTCTTGTCG
     9301 CTTCTGGTCA GCACCTTGTT GTCGATGGAG TCGTCCTTCA GAAAGCTCTG AGGCACGATA
     9361 TGGTCCACAT CGTAGTCGGA CAGCCGGTTG ATGTCCAGTT CCTGGTCCAC GTACATATCC
     9421 CGCCCATTCT GCAGGTAGTA CAGGTACAGC TTCTCGTTCT GCAGCTGGGT GTTTTCCACG
     9481 GGGTGTTCTT TCAGGATCTG GCTGCCCAGC TCTTTGATGC CCTCTTCGAT CCGCTTCATT
     9541 CTCTCGCGGC TGTTCTTCTG TCCCTTCTGG GTGGTCTGGT TCTCTCTGGC CATTTCGATC
     9601 ACGATGTTCT CGGGCTTGTG CCGGCCCATC ACTTTCACGA GCTCGTCCAC CACCTTCACT
     9661 GTCTGCAGGA TGCCCTTCTT AATGGCGGGG CTGCCGGCCA GATTGGCAAT GTGCTCGTGC
     9721 AGGCTATCGC CCTGGCCGGA CACCTGGGCT TTCTGGATGT CCTCTTTAAA GGTCAGGCTG
     9781 TCGTCGTGGA TCAGCTGCAT GAAGTTTCTG TTGGCGAAGC CGTCGGACTT CAGGAAATCC
     9841 AGGATTGTCT TGCCGGACTG CTTGTCCCGG ATGCCGTTGA TCAGCTTCCG GCTCAGCCTG
     9901 CCCCAGCCGG TGTATCTCCG CCGCTTCAGC TGCTTCATCA CTTTGTCGTC GAACAGGTGG
     9961 GCATAGGTTT TCAGCCGTTC CTCGATCATC TCTCTGTCCT CAAACAGTGT CAGGGTCAGC
    10021 ACGATATCTT CCAGAATGTC CTCGTTTTCC TCATTGTCCA GGAAGTCCTT GTCCTTGATA
    10081 ATTTTCAGCA GATCGTGGTA TGTGCCCAGG GAGGCGTTGA ACCGATCTTC CACGCCGGAG
    10141 ATTTCCACGG AGTCGAAGCA CTCGATTTTC TTGAAGTAGT CCTCTTTCAG CTGCTTCACG
    10201 GTCACTTTCC GGTTGGTCTT GAACAGCAGG TCCACGATGG CCTTTTTCTG CTCGCCGCTC
    10261 AGGAAGGCGG GCTTTCTCAT TCCCTCGGTC ACGTATTTCA CTTTGGTCAG CTCGTTATAC
    10321 ACGGTGAAGT ACTCGTACAG CAGGCTGTGC TTGGGCAGCA CCTTCTCGTT GGGCAGGTTC
    10381 TTATCGAAGT TGGTCATCCG CTCGATGAAG CTCTGGGCGG AAGCGCCCTT GTCCACCACT
    10441 TCCTCGAAGT TCCAGGGGGT GATGGTTTCC TCGCTCTTTC TGGTCATCCA GGCGAATCTG
    10501 CTGTTTCCCC TGGCCAGAGG GCCCACGTAG TAGGGGATGC GGAAGGTCAG GATCTTCTCG
    10561 ATCTTTTCCC GGTTGTCCTT CAGGAATGGG TAAAAATCTT CCTGCCGCCG CAGAATGGCG
    10621 TGCAGCTCTC CCAGGTGGAT CTGGTGGGGG ATGCTGCCGT TGTCGAAGGT CCGCTGCTTC
    10681 CGCAGCAGGT CCTCTCTGTT CAGCTTCACG AGCAGTTCCT CGGTGCCGTC CATCTTTTCC
    10741 AGGATGGGCT TGATGAACTT GTAGAACTCT TCCTGGCTGG CTCCGCCGTC AATGTAGCCG
    10801 GCGTAGCCGT TCTTGCTCTG GTCGAAGAAA ATCTCTTTGT ACTTCTCAGG CAGCTGCTGC
    10861 CGCACGAGAG CTTTCAGCAG GGTCAGGTCC TGGTGGTGCT CGTCGTATCT CTTGATCATA
    10921 GAGGCGCTCA GGGGGGCCTT GGTGATCTCG GTGTTCACTC TCAGGATGTC GCTCAGCAGG
    10981 ATGGCGTCGG ACAGGTTCTT GGCGGCCAGA AACAGGTCGG CGTACTGGTC GCCGATCTGG
    11041 GCCAGCAGGT TGTCCAGGTC GTCGTCGTAG GTGTCCTTGC TCAGCTGCAG TTTGGCATCC
    11101 TCGGCCAGGT CGAAGTTGCT CTTGAAGTTG GGGGTCAGGC CCAGGCTCAG GGCAATCAGG
    11161 TTTCCGAACA GGCCATTCTT CTTCTCGCCG GGCAGCTGGG CGATCAGATT TTCCAGCCGT
    11221 CTGCTCTTGC TCAGTCTGGC AGACAGGATG GCCTTGGCGT CCACGCCGCT GGCGTTGATG
    11281 GGGTTTTCCT CGAACAGCTG GTTGTAGGTC TGCACCAGCT GGATGAACAG CTTGTCCACG
    11341 TCGCTGTTGT CGGGGTTCAG GTCGCCCTCG ATCAGGAAGT GGCCCCGGAA CTTGATCATG
    11401 TGGGCCAGGG CCAGATAGAT CAGCCGCAGG TCGGCCTTGT CGGTGCTGTC CACCAGTTTC
    11461 TTTCTCAGGT GGTAGATGGT GGGGTACTTC TCGTGGTAGG CCACCTCGTC CACGATGTTG
    11521 CCGAAGATGG GGTGCCGCTC GTGCTTCTTA TCCTCTTCCA CCAGGAAGGA CTCTTCCAGT
    11581 CTGTGGAAGA AGCTGTCGTC CACCTTGGCC ATCTCGTTGC TGAAGATCTC TTGCAGATAG
    11641 CAGATCCGGT TCTTCCGTCT GGTGTATCTT CTTCTGGCGG TTCTCTTCAG CCGGGTGGCC
    11701 TCGGCTGTTT CGCCGCTGTC GAACAGCAGG GCTCCGATCA GGTTCTTCTT GATGCTGTGC
    11761 CGGTCGGTGT TGCCCAGCAC CTTGAATTTC TTGCTGGGCA CCTTGTACTC GTCGGTGATC
    11821 ACGGCCCAGC CCACAGAGTT GGTGCCGATG TCCAGGCCGA TGCTGTACTT CTTGTCGGCT
    11881 GCTGGGACTC CGTGGATACC GACCTTCCGC TTCTTCTTTG GGGCCATCTT ATCGTCATCG
    11941 TCTTTGTAAT CAATATCATG ATCCTTGTAG TCTCCGTCGT GGTCCTTATA GTCCATTggc
    12001 tgtggtgaga gaaacagagc gtgagctcaa atacacaagt acgaaatcag agttatgaga
    12061 gaggatttgg agaaagaaga tcacctgaag atcgtttgcg tcgcgcgaat gagagagacg
    12121 gcagagaaaa cgagaagctt taagaggacg aacaaaaacc ctaatgtcac tccttttata
    12181 tagatgagaa atttagggtt tgggctctaa tggagctgtc tacatgggct ttcatttctt
    12241 tatccagtaa agaaccggtt taacaggttc cctggtttat acgtggtttt agccggttaa
    12301 cttacggaat attattttta tcttaagtta cacaaattac atcattaata gtaaaacaaa
    12361 attttatggt gcaatttaag tttttatgat gagtgaaatt cgaataatat acaaatattt
    12421 tactgtttag gtttccctaa acctactttt agatatgtaa attaaacatt tttttttttt
    12481 tggttagaac caagtcagtg atcatagaac tcaaaaagct ggtgtttcaa ttggtacaag
    12541 catttttatt gcaagatata aaaattcaga aggacatatc cttgatgtat gtacatgaag
    12601 gaaccgattt tgactccaag ctacaaagaa gaagaagaat gatatacaaa gaaaactgca
    12661 tatcctcacc atgaaattga aagCTAGAGG AAGGGGAATA ACAGATACTC TGCGTAGAAG
    12721 AGATTCCATA TAAACCGATA ATATCCTGAG ATAGCTTCct gcaataatca aatgtttcta
    12781 cactccgtta gatatacact ccattgatgt tccgtgataa cgagtttatg tttgtacaaa
    12841 agtattttac CTTGGTGTAG TTTGCTTTTT CTAGTACCCA TGTctaccaa agatcaacaa
    12901 caaagatatt agagattaat gaatttggca gtgtcaaatg cagaaactaa agcatatagt
    12961 tatgaagttc ttgtgcatta tctcaaaagt atgtaagaga tataagagta tctcataatg
    13021 ctttacCTGG AAAATTAAGC CTGAAGCCAA GATCACATGT GCAGGAATCA TCAAGCTACC
    13081 TCTAAAAACc tgttcattgt taaaggataa gagggttggt cttttcaaag ctgcatactg
    13141 aggaaagtaa caatatcgca acaaaaataa attggtggcg atagtttatc aagcttctac
    13201 atgcagtaat ggtgttcgtg ctttaattaa ccgaaatagt taagacggaa atagatgaat
    13261 tcacCTGAGG CATGTAGAAA GCTAGTGATA TGGCTGAAAC ATAATTTACT AGCAGAAGTC
    13321 CAGAACCGAG GAATGCAATG TTTCTCACTC CAAGTTTTGT TGCCAGGGTT GATATTTGGA
    13381 ACctattcaa gatcaatcaa aggcatgatt aactaaacat gcttgaacaa acacataaag
    13441 acaatatatc aaacggagct ggttaaacat tgtctttgac tgtcaaatgg attgagccaa
    13501 agagcggaaa gaaaatggtt atgcgtgcag ttacttacTT TCGATCTCCT TCAACATCAG
    13561 GAAGGTCCTT TGTAATAGCA ATGACCAGTG CAAACAGTGT CACAAAAGAT GTGATGAACG
    13621 CCACAGGTGC Actgcaaata gcgaatcaaa agttgagtaa tatatctact cacgattatg
    13681 gggagCTCCA CTAGCAACAT ACGCTGGATT ACGAATTCCC ATGGGGAGCA TCTTCATTCT
    13741 TAAGATATGA AGATAATCTT CAAAAGGCCC CTGGGAATCT GAAAGAAGAG AAGCAGGCCC
    13801 ATTTATATGG GAAAGAACAA TAGTATTTCT TATATAGGCC CATTTAAGTT GAAAACAATC
    13861 TTCAAAAGTC CCACATCGCT TAGATAAGAA AACGAAGCTG AGTTTATATA CAGCTAGAGT
    13921 CGAAGTAGTG ATTGTGGCGT CGTGAAGGAG TTGGGTTTAA GAGCTATGCT GGAAACAGCA
    13981 TAGCAAGTTT AAATAAGGCT AGTCCGTTAT CAACTTGAAA AAGTGGCACC GAGTCGGTGC
    14041 TTTTTTTTGC AAAATTTTCC AGATCGATTT CTTCTTCCTC TGTTCTTCGG CGTTCAATTT
    14101 CTGGGGTCGC TCAGAGAATT CGCATGCGGA GCATCTTCAT TCTTAAGATA TGAAGATAAT
    14161 CTTCAAAAGG CCCCTGGGAA TCTGAAAGAA GAGAAGCAGG CCCATTTATA TGGGAAAGAA
    14221 CAATAGTATT TCTTATATAG GCCCATTTAA GTTGAAAACA ATCTTCAAAA GTCCCACATC
    14281 GCTTAGATAA GAAAACGAAG CTGAGTTTAT ATACAGCTAG AGTCGAAGTA GTGATTGCGA
    14341 CGCCATCATA AGAGCCAGTT TAAGAGCTAT GCTGGAAACA GCATAGCAAG TTTAAATAAG
    14401 GCTAGTCCGT TATCAACTTG AAAAAGTGGC ACCGAGTCGG TGCTTTTTTT TGCAAAATTT
    14461 TCCAGATCGA TTTCTTCTTC CTCTGTTCTT CGGCGTTCAA TTTCTGGGGT CGCTTGTGGA
    14521 ATTCCTCGAG GGAGCATCTT CATTCTTAAG ATATGAAGAT AATCTTCAAA AGGCCCCTGG
    14581 GAATCTGAAA GAAGAGAAGC AGGCCCATTT ATATGGGAAA GAACAATAGT ATTTCTTATA
    14641 TAGGCCCATT TAAGTTGAAA ACAATCTTCA AAAGTCCCAC ATCGCTTAGA TAAGAAAACG
    14701 AAGCTGAGTT TATATACAGC TAGAGTCGAA GTAGTGATTG TTCATCGACT TCTTCGGTGG
    14761 TTTAAGAGCT ATGCTGGAAA CAGCATAGCA AGTTTAAATA AGGCTAGTCC GTTATCAACT
    14821 TGAAAAAGTG GCACCGAGTC GGTGCTTTTT TTTGCAAAAT TTTCCAGATC GATTTCTTCT
    14881 TCCTCTGTTC TTCGGCGTTC AATTTCTGGG GTCGCTGAGC GAATTCCATA TGGGAGCATC
    14941 TTCATTCTTA AGATATGAAG ATAATCTTCA AAAGGCCCCT GGGAATCTGA AAGAAGAGAA
    15001 GCAGGCCCAT TTATATGGGA AAGAACAATA GTATTTCTTA TATAGGCCCA TTTAAGTTGA
    15061 AAACAATCTT CAAAAGTCCC ACATCGCTTA GATAAGAAAA CGAAGCTGAG TTTATATACA
    15121 GCTAGAGTCG AAGTAGTGAT TGTGCTCTCC AAATCCTTCA CGGTTTAAGA GCTATGCTGG
    15181 AAACAGCATA GCAAGTTTAA ATAAGGCTAG TCCGTTATCA ACTTGAAAAA GTGGCACCGA
    15241 GTCGGTGCTT TTTTTTGCAA AATTTTCCAG ATCGATTTCT TCTTCCTCTG TTCTTCGGCG
    15301 TTCAATTTCT GGGGTCGCTT GCCGAATTCG GATCCGGAGC ATCTTCATTC TTAAGATATG
    15361 AAGATAATCT TCAAAAGGCC CCTGGGAATC TGAAAGAAGA GAAGCAGGCC CATTTATATG
    15421 GGAAAGAACA ATAGTATTTC TTATATAGGC CCATTTAAGT TGAAAACAAT CTTCAAAAGT
    15481 CCCACATCGC TTAGATAAGA AAACGAAGCT GAGTTTATAT ACAGCTAGAG TCGAAGTAGT
    15541 GATTGTCTCG ATTCTACAAT CTTGGTTTAA GAGCTATGCT GGAAACAGCA TAGCAAGTTT
    15601 AAATAAGGCT AGTCCGTTAT CAACTTGAAA AAGTGGCACC GAGTCGGTGC TTTTTTTTGC
    15661 AAAATTTTCC AGATCGATTT CTTCTTCCTC TGTTCTTCGG CGTTCAATTT CTGGGGTCGC
    15721 TGCAAGAATT CGGATCCGGA GCATCTTCAT TCTTAAGATA TGAAGATAAT CTTCAAAAGG
    15781 CCCCTGGGAA TCTGAAAGAA GAGAAGCAGG CCCATTTATA TGGGAAAGAA CAATAGTATT
    15841 TCTTATATAG GCCCATTTAA GTTGAAAACA ATCTTCAAAA GTCCCACATC GCTTAGATAA
    15901 GAAAACGAAG CTGAGTTTAT ATACAGCTAG AGTCGAAGTA GTGATTGGTT CTTGTCGAAG
    15961 CTTATGGTTT AAGAGCTATG CTGGAAACAG CATAGCAAGT TTAAATAAGG CTAGTCCGTT
    16021 ATCAACTTGA AAAAGTGGCA CCGAGTCGGT GCTTTTTTTT GCAAAATTTT CCAGATCGAT
    16081 TTCTTCTTCC TCTGTTCTTC GGCGTTCAAT TTCTGGGGTC GCTACTAGAA TTCGGATCCG
    16141 GAGCATCTTC ATTCTTAAGA TATGAAGATA ATCTTCAAAA GGCCCCTGGG AATCTGAAAG
    16201 AAGAGAAGCA GGCCCATTTA TATGGGAAAG AACAATAGTA TTTCTTATAT AGGCCCATTT
    16261 AAGTTGAAAA CAATCTTCAA AAGTCCCACA TCGCTTAGAT AAGAAAACGA AGCTGAGTTT
    16321 ATATACAGCT AGAGTCGAAG TAGTGATTGG TTAGTGAGAT TATGGCAGGT TTAAGAGCTA
    16381 TGCTGGAAAC AGCATAGCAA GTTTAAATAA GGCTAGTCCG TTATCAACTT GAAAAAGTGG
    16441 CACCGAGTCG GTGCTTTTTT TTGCAAAATT TTCCAGATCG ATTTCTTCTT CCTCTGTTCT
    16501 TCGGCGTTCA ATTTCTGGGG TCGCTTTACG AATTCCCATG GGGAGCATCT TCATTCTTAA
    16561 GATATGAAGA TAATCTTCAA AAGGCCCCTG GGAATCTGAA AGAAGAGAAG CAGGCCCATT
    16621 TATATGGGAA AGAACAATAG TATTTCTTAT ATAGGCCCAT TTAAGTTGAA AACAATCTTC
    16681 AAAAGTCCCA CATCGCTTAG ATAAGAAAAC GAAGCTGAGT TTATATACAG CTAGAGTCGA
    16741 AGTAGTGATT GTCTTGATGC TACAATCTTT GTTTAAGAGC TATGCTGGAA ACAGCATAGC
    16801 AAGTTTAAAT AAGGCTAGTC CGTTATCAAC TTGAAAAAGT GGCACCGAGT CGGTGCTTTT
    16861 TTTTGCAAAA TTTTCCAGAT CGATTTCTTC TTCCTCTGTT CTTCGGCGTT CAATTTCTGG
    16921 GGTCGCTCAG AGAATTCGCA TGCGGAGCAT CTTCATTCTT AAGATATGAA GATAATCTTC
    16981 AAAAGGCCCC TGGGAATCTG AAAGAAGAGA AGCAGGCCCA TTTATATGGG AAAGAACAAT
    17041 AGTATTTCTT ATATAGGCCC ATTTAAGTTG AAAACAATCT TCAAAAGTCC CACATCGCTT
    17101 AGATAAGAAA ACGAAGCTGA GTTTATATAC AGCTAGAGTC GAAGTAGTGA TTGCGATAAG
    17161 CTTAGCGAAG AAGGTTTAAG AGCTATGCTG GAAACAGCAT AGCAAGTTTA AATAAGGCTA
    17221 GTCCGTTATC AACTTGAAAA AGTGGCACCG AGTCGGTGCT TTTTTTTGCA AAATTTTCCA
    17281 GATCGATTTC TTCTTCCTCT GTTCTTCGGC GTTCAATTTC TGGGGTCGCT TGTGGAATTC
    17341 CTCGAGGGAG CATCTTCATT CTTAAGATAT GAAGATAATC TTCAAAAGGC CCCTGGGAAT
    17401 CTGAAAGAAG AGAAGCAGGC CCATTTATAT GGGAAAGAAC AATAGTATTT CTTATATAGG
    17461 CCCATTTAAG TTGAAAACAA TCTTCAAAAG TCCCACATCG CTTAGATAAG AAAACGAAGC
    17521 TGAGTTTATA TACAGCTAGA GTCGAAGTAG TGATTGCTTG CTGTAATCAA AACAGGTTTA
    17581 AGAGCTATGC TGGAAACAGC ATAGCAAGTT TAAATAAGGC TAGTCCGTTA TCAACTTGAA
    17641 AAAGTGGCAC CGAGTCGGTG CTTTTTTTTG CAAAATTTTC CAGATCGATT TCTTCTTCCT
    17701 CTGTTCTTCG GCGTTCAATT TCTGGGGTCG CTGAGCGAAT TCCATATGGG AGCATCTTCA
    17761 TTCTTAAGAT ATGAAGATAA TCTTCAAAAG GCCCCTGGGA ATCTGAAAGA AGAGAAGCAG
    17821 GCCCATTTAT ATGGGAAAGA ACAATAGTAT TTCTTATATA GGCCCATTTA AGTTGAAAAC
    17881 AATCTTCAAA AGTCCCACAT CGCTTAGATA AGAAAACGAA GCTGAGTTTA TATACAGCTA
    17941 GAGTCGAAGT AGTGATTGTG GAAAGTATCA GTCCGGTGGT TTAAGAGCTA TGCTGGAAAC
    18001 AGCATAGCAA GTTTAAATAA GGCTAGTCCG TTATCAACTT GAAAAAGTGG CACCGAGTCG
    18061 GTGCTTTTTT TTGCAAAATT TTCCAGATCG ATTTCTTCTT CCTCTGTTCT TCGGCGTTCA
    18121 ATTTCTGGGG TCGCTTGCCG AATTCGGATC CGGAGCATCT TCATTCTTAA GATATGAAGA
    18181 TAATCTTCAA AAGGCCCCTG GGAATCTGAA AGAAGAGAAG CAGGCCCATT TATATGGGAA
    18241 AGAACAATAG TATTTCTTAT ATAGGCCCAT TTAAGTTGAA AACAATCTTC AAAAGTCCCA
    18301 CATCGCTTAG ATAAGAAAAC GAAGCTGAGT TTATATACAG CTAGAGTCGA AGTAGTGATT
    18361 GGAGACGCGT AAGACTTTCG GTTTAAGAGC TATGCTGGAA ACAGCATAGC AAGTTTAAAT
    18421 AAGGCTAGTC CGTTATCAAC TTGAAAAAGT GGCACCGAGT CGGTGCTTTT TTTTGCAAAA
    18481 TTTTCCAGAT CGATTTCTTC TTCCTCTGTT CTTCGGCGTT CAATTTCTGG GGTCGCTGCA
    18541 AGGTTTTGAC GGGTTTACTA TTGTCTTCGA GGATGCACAT GTGACCGAGG GACACGAAGT
    18601 GATCCGTTTA AACTATCAGT GTTTGACAGG ATATATTGGC GGGTAAACCT AAGAGAAAAG
    18661 AGCGTTTATT AGAATAATCG GATATTTAAA AGGGCGTGAA AAGGTTTATC CGTTCGTCCA
    18721 TTT
//
