# Supplementary material for: An rpw8 quadruple mutant of Arabidopsis Col-0 is partially compromised in bacterial and fungal resistance
Source: bioRxiv preprint, doi:10.1101/839308, version 1 (2019-11-12)
Supplement: Plasmids [file 839308_file02.zip › Plasmid2_BCJJ507B_HR2-mNeon.gbk]

LOCUS       BCJJ507B_HR2-mNeon      8866 bp    DNA     circular UNA 7-MAY-2013
COMMENT     This file is created by Vector NTI
            http://www.invitrogen.com/
FEATURES             Location/Qualifiers
     promoter        29..327
                     /label="NOSp"
     CDS             340..888
                     /label="BAR"
     Term.           906..1173
                     /label="NOSt"
     promoter        1215..1640
                     /label="35S"
     UTRs            1657..1718
                     /label="Omega_leader"
     CDS             join(1742..2037,2230..2545)
                     /label="HR2"
     mutation        2546..2557
                     /note="AATTAG / . / ATG -> AAA / tcg ggt / TTG"
                     /note="N-STOP / . / M -> K / SG / L"
                     /label="Linker"
     Tag             2558..3265
                     /label="mNeon"
     Term.           3283..3996
                     /label="OcsT"
     Misc._feature   complement(4042..4166)
                     /vntifkey="21"
                     /label="RB"
     Misc._feature   complement(4167..4195)
                     /label="Overdrive"
     Misc._feature   4202..6982
                     /vntifkey="21"
                     /label="pVS1 fragment short"
     CDS             7095..7886
                     /vntifkey="4"
                     /label="NPTII"
     Misc._feature   8049..8663
                     /vntifkey="21"
                     /label="rep - pMB1"
     Replication_ori complement(8648)
                     /vntifkey="33"
                     /label="ORI"
                     /note="RNaseH cleavage point"
     Misc._feature   complement(8715..8865)
                     /vntifkey="21"
                     /label="LB"
ORIGIN
        1 GAACACTCTG TGCCGAATTC GGATCCGGAG CGGAGAATTA AGGGAGTCAC GTTATGACCC
       61 CCGCCGATGA CGCGGGACAA GCCGTTTTAC GTTTGGAACT GACAGAACCG CAACGTTGAA
      121 GGAGCCACTC AGCCGCGGGT TTCTGGAGTT TAATGAGCTA AGCACATACG TCAGAAACCA
      181 TTATTGCGCG TTCAAAAGTC GCCTAAGGTC ACTATCAGCT AGCAAATATT TCTTGTCAAA
      241 ATGCTCCACT GACGTTCCAT AAATTCCCCT CGGTATCCAA TTAGAGTCTC ATATTCACTC
      301 TCAATCCAAA TAATCTGCAC CGGATCTGGA TCGTTTCGCA TGTCTCCTGA AAGAAGGCCT
      361 GCTGATATTA GAAGGGCTAC TGAGGCTGAT ATGCCTGCTG TGTGCACTAT TGTGAATCAT
      421 TACATTGAGA CTTCTACTGT GAATTTCAGG ACTGAGCCTC AAGAACCACA AGAGTGGACT
      481 GATGATCTTG TGAGGCTTAG AGAGAGGTAT CCTTGGCTTG TTGCTGAAGT GGATGGTGAA
      541 GTGGCTGGTA TTGCTTATGC TGGTCCTTGG AAGGCTAGGA ATGCTTACGA TTGGACTGCT
      601 GAGTCTACTG TTTACGTGTC TCCTAGGCAT CAAAGAACTG GTCTTGGATC TACTCTTTAC
      661 ACTCATCTTT TGAAGTCTTT GGAGGCTCAG GGTTTCAAGT CTGTGGTTGC TGTGATTGGA
      721 CTTCCTAATG ATCCTTCTGT GAGGATGCAT GAGGCTCTTG GTTATGCTCC TAGGGGAATG
      781 CTTAGAGCTG CTGGTTTCAA ACATGGAAAT TGGCATGATG TGGGATTCTG GCAGCTTGAT
      841 TTCTCTCTTC CTGTTCCTCC TAGACCTGTT CTTCCTGTGA CTGAGATTTG AGCGGGACTC
      901 TGGATCTAGA GTCAAGCAGA TCGTTCAAAC ATTTGGCAAT AAAGTTTCTT AAGATTGAAT
      961 CCTGTTGCCG GTCTTGCGAT GATTATCATA TAATTTCTGT TGAATTACGT TAAGCATGTA
     1021 ATAATTAACA TGTAATGCAT GACGTTATTT ATGAGATGGG TTTTTATGAT TAGAGTCCCG
     1081 CAATTATACA TTTAATACGC GATAGAAAAC AAAATATAGC GCGCAAACTA GGATAAATTA
     1141 TCGCGCGCGG TGTCATCTAT GTTACTAGAT CGACGCTTGC TGAATTGGAG CGCTGCAAGA
     1201 ATTCAAGCTT GGAGGTCAAC ATGGTGGAGC ACGACACTCT GGTCTACTCC AAAAATGTCA
     1261 AAGATACAGT CTCAGAAGAT CAAAGGGCTA TTGAGACTTT TCAACAAAGG ATAATTTCGG
     1321 GAAACCTCCT CGGATTCCAT TGCCCAGCTA TCTGTCACTT CATCGAAAGG ACAGTAGAAA
     1381 AGGAAGGTGG CTCCTACAAA TGCCATCATT GCGATAAAGG AAAGGCTATC ATTCAAGATC
     1441 TCTCTGCCGA CAGTGGTCCC AAAGATGGAC CCCCACCCAC GAGGAGCATC GTGGAAAAAG
     1501 AAGAGGTTCC AACCACGTCT ACAAAGCAAG TGGATTGATG TGACATCTCC ACTGACGTAA
     1561 GGGATGACGC ACAATCCCAC TATCCTTCGC AAGACCCTTC CTCTATATAA GGAAGTTCAT
     1621 TTCATTTGGA GAGGACACGC TCGAGTATAA GAGCTCATTT TTACAACAAT TACCAACAAC
     1681 AACAAACAAC AAACAACATT ACAATTACAT TTACAATTAT CGATACAAGC TGAGGCTTAA
     1741 TATGCCTCTT ACCGAGATTA TCGCAGGGGC TGCTCTTGGA CTTGCTCTCC AAATCCTTCA
     1801 CGAGGCCATC CAAAGAGCAA AAGATAGATC CTTAACCACA AGTTGTATCT TGGACCGTCT
     1861 CGATTCTACA ATCTTGAGGA TCACTCCACT GATGGCTAAG GTCGAAAAGC TCAACAAAGA
     1921 ATCCGATGAA TCTCTGAGGA AAGTCTTCGA AGATCTTAAA CATCTTCTCG AGAAAGCCGT
     1981 GGTTCTTGTC GAAGCTTATG CGGAGCTCAA ACGCAGAAAC TTACTTGGAA AATATAGgtt
     2041 tgtgaatctt ttggtctcgt atatatatac atgaaataat gatttttttt ttaatcttag
     2101 atacatgaat acttctacat attacttgat ctcccaacat tatatagaca ccaattaaac
     2161 aaaaacctat catttttttt tgtttcatgt atgtatttaa ttacatacta aagtgtactg
     2221 ttgttttagG TACAAGAGAA GAATCAAAGA GTTAGAAGGT TCATTGAAAT GGATGGTAGA
     2281 TGTTGACGTT AAAGTCAATC AATGGGCAGA TATCAAAGAT CTTATGGCCA AGATGTCTGA
     2341 AATGAACACT AAACTTGAAA AAATCATGGG TCAACCAATA GATTGTATTA TATCTGAAGA
     2401 TAATACTAAT ATGGACATAG TCGAAAGAGT TGATCCATCA TTGGAAGCAA AAGCTGGATG
     2461 CTCAAATAGC GATTCTAAGC CGAAGATCGA TATCCACCTT CGATGGAGCA AGCAAAGCAA
     2521 AGATCACGGA ATTCGCTTCG TTTTGAAAtc gggtTTGGTG AGCAAGGGAG AGGAGGATAA
     2581 CATGGCCTCT CTCCCAGCTA CACATGAGCT TCACATCTTT GGATCCATCA ACGGTGTGGA
     2641 CTTTGACATG GTGGGTCAGG GAACCGGAAA TCCAAATGAT GGATATGAGG AGCTTAACCT
     2701 TAAGTCCACC AAGGGTGACC TCCAGTTCTC CCCATGGATT CTTGTCCCTC ATATCGGATA
     2761 TGGATTCCAT CAGTACCTTC CTTACCCTGA CGGTATGTCT CCTTTCCAGG CCGCCATGGT
     2821 TGATGGATCC GGATACCAAG TCCATAGAAC AATGCAGTTT GAAGATGGTG CCTCCCTTAC
     2881 TGTTAACTAC AGATACACCT ACGAGGGAAG CCACATCAAA GGAGAGGCCC AGGTGAAGGG
     2941 AACTGGTTTC CCTGCTGACG GTCCTGTGAT GACCAACTCT CTTACCGCTG CTGACTGGTG
     3001 CAGGTCTAAG AAAACTTACC CTAACGACAA AACCATCATC AGTACCTTTA AGTGGAGTTA
     3061 CACCACTGGA AATGGTAAGA GATACAGAAG CACTGCTAGA ACCACCTACA CCTTTGCCAA
     3121 GCCAATGGCT GCTAACTATC TTAAGAACCA GCCTATGTAC GTGTTCCGTA AGACTGAGCT
     3181 CAAGCACTCC AAGACCGAGC TCAACTTCAA GGAGTGGCAA AAGGCCTTTA CCGATGTGAT
     3241 GGGAATGGAC GAGCTTTACA AGTAAATTAA ACCTCAGCGC TTGTCCTGCT TTAATGAGAT
     3301 ATGCGAGAAG CCTATGATCG CATGATATTT GCTTTCAATT CTGTTGTGCA CGTTGTAAAA
     3361 AACCTGAGCA TGTGTAGCTC AGATCCTTAC CGCCGGTTTC GGTTCATTCT AATGAATATA
     3421 TCACCCGTTA CTATCGTATT TTTATGAATA ATATTCTCCG TTCAATTTAC TGATTGTACC
     3481 CTACTACTTA TATGTACAAT ATTAAAATGA AAACAATATA TTGTGCTGAA TAGGTTTATA
     3541 GCGACATCTA TGATAGAGCG CCACAATAAC AAACAATTGC GTTTTATTAT TACAAATCCA
     3601 ATTTTAAAAA AAGCGGCAGA ACCGGTCAAA CCTAAAAGAC TGATTACATA AATCTTATTC
     3661 AAATTTCAAA AGTGCCCCAG GGGCTAGTAT CTACGACACA CCGAGCGGCG AACTAATAAC
     3721 GCTCACTGAA GGGAACTCCG GTTCCCCGCC GGCGCGCATG GGTGAGATTC CTTGAAGTTG
     3781 AGTATTGGCC GTCCGCTCTA CCGAAAGTTA CGGGCACCAT TCAACCCGGT CCAGCACGGC
     3841 GGCCGGGTAA CCGACTTGCT GCCCCGAGAA TTATGCAGCA TTTTTTTGGT GTATGTGGGC
     3901 CCCAAATGAA GTGCAGGTCA AACCTTGACA GTGACGACAA ATCGTTGGGC GGGTCCAGGG
     3961 CGAATTTTGC GACAACATGT CGAGGCTCAG CAGGACCGCT ACTAGAGGAT GCACATGTGA
     4021 CCGAGGGACA CGAAGTGATC CGTTTAAACT ATCAGTGTTG ACAGGATATA TTGGCGGGTA
     4081 AACCTAAGAG AAAAGAGCGT TTATTAGAAT AATCGGATAT TTAAAAGGGC GTGAAAAGGT
     4141 TTATCCGTTC GTCCATTTGT ATGTGCATGC CAACCACAGG GTTCCCCTCG GGAGTCAGCC
     4201 GTGCGGCTGC ATGAAATCCT GGCCGGTTTG TCTGATGCCA AGCTGGCGGC CTGGCCGGCC
     4261 AGCTTGGCCG CTGAAGAAAC CGAGCGCCGC CGTCTAAAAA GGTGATGTGT ATTTGAGTAA
     4321 AACAGCTTGC GTCATGCGGT CGCTGCGTAT ATGATGCGAT GAGTAAATAA ACAAATACGC
     4381 AAGGGGAACG CATGAAGGTT ATCGCTGTAC TTAACCAGAA AGGCGGGTCA GGCAAGACGA
     4441 CCATCGCAAC CCATCTAGCC CGCGCCCTGC AACTCGCCGG GGCCGATGTT CTGTTAGTCG
     4501 ATTCCGATCC CCAGGGCAGT GCCCGCGATT GGGCGGCCGT GCGGGAAGAT CAACCGCTAA
     4561 CCGTTGTCGG CATCGACCGC CCGACGATTG ACCGCGACGT GAAGGCCATC GGCCGGCGCG
     4621 ACTTCGTAGT GATCGACGGA GCGCCCCAGG CGGCGGACTT GGCTGTGTCC GCGATCAAGG
     4681 CAGCCGACTT CGTGCTGATT CCGGTGCAGC CAAGCCCTTA CGACATATGG GCCACCGCCG
     4741 ACCTGGTGGA GCTGGTTAAG CAGCGCATTG AGGTCACGGA TGGAAGGCTA CAAGCGGCCT
     4801 TTGTCGTGTC GCGGGCGATC AAAGGCACGC GCATCGGCGG TGAGGTTGCC GAGGCGCTGG
     4861 CCGGGTACGA GCTGCCCATT CTTGAGTCCC GTATCACGCA GCGCGTGAGC TACCCAGGCA
     4921 CTGCCGCCGC CGGCACAACC GTTCTTGAAT CAGAACCCGA GGGCGACGCT GCCCGCGAGG
     4981 TCCAGGCGCT GGCCGCTGAA ATTAAATCAA AACTCATTTG AGTTAATGAG GTAAAGAGAA
     5041 AATGAGCAAA AGCACAAACA CGCTAAGTGC CGGCCGTCCG AGCGCACGCA GCAGCAAGGC
     5101 TGCAACGTTG GCCAGCCTGG CAGACACGCC AGCCATGAAG CGGGTCAACT TTCAGTTGCC
     5161 GGCGGAGGAT CACACCAAGC TGAAGATGTA CGCGGTACGC CAAGGCAAGA CCATTACCGA
     5221 GCTGCTATCT GAATACATCG CGCAGCTACC AGAGTAAATG AGCAAATGAA TAAATGAGTA
     5281 GATGAATTTT AGCGGCTAAA GGAGGCGGCA TGGAAAATCA AGAACAACCA GGCACCGACG
     5341 CCGTGGAATG CCCCATGTGT GGAGGAACGG GCGGTTGGCC AGGCGTAAGC GGCTGGGTTG
     5401 TCTGCCGGCC CTGCAATGGC ACTGGAACCC CCAAGCCCGA GGAATCGGCG TGACGGTCGC
     5461 AAACCATCCG GCCCGGTACA AATCGGCGCG GCGCTGGGTG ATGACCTGGT GGAGAAGTTG
     5521 AAGGCCGCGC AGGCCGCCCA GCGGCAACGC ATCGAGGCAG AAGCACGCCC CGGTGAATCG
     5581 TGGCAAGCGG CCGCTGATCG AATCCGCAAA GAATCCCGGC AACCGCCGGC AGCCGGTGCG
     5641 CCGTCGATTA GGAAGCCGCC CAAGGGCGAC GAGCAACCAG ATTTTTTCGT TCCGATGCTC
     5701 TATGACGTGG GCACCCGCGA TAGTCGCAGC ATCATGGACG TGGCCGTTTT CCGTCTGTCG
     5761 AAGCGTGACC GACGAGCTGG CGAGGTGATC CGCTACGAGC TTCCAGACGG GCACGTAGAG
     5821 GTTTCCGCAG GGCCGGCCGG CATGGCCAGT GTGTGGGATT ACGACCTGGT ACTGATGGCG
     5881 GTTTCCCATC TAACCGAATC CATGAACCGA TACCGGGAAG GGAAGGGAGA CAAGCCCGGC
     5941 CGCGTGTTCC GTCCACACGT TGCGGACGTA CTCAAGTTCT GCCGGCGAGC CGATGGCGGA
     6001 AAGCAGAAAG ACGACCTGGT AGAAACCTGC ATTCGGTTAA ACACCACGCA CGTTGCCATG
     6061 CAGCGTACGA AGAAGGCCAA GAACGGCCGC CTGGTGACGG TATCCGAGGG TGAAGCCTTG
     6121 ATTAGCCGCT ACAAGATCGT AAAGAGCGAA ACCGGGCGGC CGGAGTACAT CGAGATCGAG
     6181 CTAGCTGATT GGATGTACCG CGAGATCACA GAAGGCAAGA ACCCGGACGT GCTGACGGTT
     6241 CACCCCGATT ACTTTTTGAT CGATCCCGGC ATCGGCCGTT TTCTCTACCG CCTGGCACGC
     6301 CGCGCCGCAG GCAAGGCAGA AGCCAGATGG TTGTTCAAGA CGATCTACGA ACGCAGTGGC
     6361 AGCGCCGGAG AGTTCAAGAA GTTCTGTTTC ACCGTGCGCA AGCTGATCGG GTCAAATGAC
     6421 CTGCCGGAGT ACGATTTGAA GGAGGAGGCG GGGCAGGCTG GCCCGATCCT AGTCATGCGC
     6481 TACCGCAACC TGATCGAGGG CGAAGCATCC GCCGGTTCCT AATGTACGGA GCAGATGCTA
     6541 GGGCAAATTG CCCTAGCAGG GGAAAAAGGT CGAAAAAGCT TCTTTCCTGT GGATAGCACG
     6601 TACATTGGGA ACCCAAAGCC GTACATTGGG AACCGGAACC CGTACATTGG GAACCCAAAG
     6661 CCGTACATTG GGAACCGGTC ACACATGTAA GTGACTGATA TAAAAGAGAA AAAAGGCGAT
     6721 TTTTCCGCCT AAAACTCTTT AAAACTTATT AAAACTCTTA AAACCCGCCT GGCCTGTGCA
     6781 TAACTGTCTG GCCAGCGCAC AGCCGAACAG CTGCAAAAAG CGCCTACCCT TCGGTCGCTG
     6841 CGCTCCCTAC GCCCCGCCGC TTCGCGTCGG CCTATCGCGG CCGCTGGCCG CTCAAAAATG
     6901 GCTGGCCTAC GGCCAGGCAA TCTACCAGGG CGCGGACAAG CCGCGCCGTC GCCACTCGAC
     6961 CGCCGGCGCC CACATCAAGG CTCCGAGTGC GCGGAACCCC TATTTGTTTA TTTTTCTAAA
     7021 TACATTCAAA TATGTATCCG CTCATGAGAC AATAACCCTG ATAAATGCTT CAATAATATT
     7081 GAAAAAGGAA GAGTATGGCT AAAATGAGAA TATCACCGGA ATTGAAAAAA CTGATCGAAA
     7141 AATACCGCTG CGTAAAAGAT ACGGAAGGAA TGTCTCCTGC TAAGGTATAT AAGCTGGTGG
     7201 GAGAAAATGA AAACCTATAT TTAAAAATGA CGGACAGCCG GTATAAAGGG ACCACCTATG
     7261 ATGTGGAACG GGAAAAGGAC ATGATGCTAT GGCTGGAAGG AAAGCTGCCT GTTCCAAAGG
     7321 TCCTGCACTT TGAACGGCAT GATGGCTGGA GCAATCTGCT CATGAGTGAG GCCGATGGCG
     7381 TCCTTTGCTC GGAAGAGTAT GAAGATGAAC AAAGCCCTGA AAAGATTATC GAGCTGTATG
     7441 CGGAGTGCAT CAGGCTCTTT CACTCCATCG ACATATCGGA TTGTCCCTAT ACGAATAGCT
     7501 TAGACAGCCG CTTAGCCGAA TTGGATTACT TACTGAATAA CGATCTGGCC GATGTGGATT
     7561 GCGAAAACTG GGAAGAGGAC ACTCCATTTA AAGATCCGCG CGAGCTGTAT GATTTTTTAA
     7621 AGACGGAAAA GCCCGAAGAG GAACTTGTCT TTTCCCACGG CGACCTGGGA GACAGCAACA
     7681 TCTTTGTGAA AGATGGCAAA GTAAGTGGCT TTATTGATCT TGGGAGAAGC GGCAGGGCGG
     7741 ACAAGTGGTA TGACATTGCC TTCTGCGTCC GGTCGCTCAG GGAGGATATC GGGGAAGAAC
     7801 AGTATGTCGA GCTATTTTTT GACTTACTGG GGATCAAGCC TGATTGGGAG AAAATAAAAT
     7861 ATTATATTTT ACTGGATGAA TTGTTTTAGC TGTCAGACCA AGTTTACTCA TATATACTTT
     7921 AGATTGATTT AAAACTTCAT TTTTAATTTA AAAGGATCTA GGTGAAGATC CTTTTTGATA
     7981 ATCTCATGAC CAAAATCCCT TAACGTGAGT TTTCGTTCCA CTGAGCGTCA GACCCCGTAG
     8041 AAAAGATCAA AGGATCTTCT TGAGATCCTT TTTTTCTGCG CGTAATCTGC TGCTTGCAAA
     8101 CAAAAAAACC ACCGCTACCA GCGGTGGTTT GTTTGCCGGA TCAAGAGCTA CCAACTCTTT
     8161 TTCCGAAGGT AACTGGCTTC AGCAGAGCGC AGATACCAAA TACTGTTCTT CTAGTGTAGC
     8221 CGTAGTTAGG CCACCACTTC AAGAACTCTG TAGCACCGCC TACATACCTC GCTCTGCTAA
     8281 TCCTGTTACC AGTGGCTGCT GCCAGTGGCG ATAAGTCGTG TCTTACCGGG TTGGACTCAA
     8341 GACGATAGTT ACCGGATAAG GCGCAGCGGT CGGGCTGAAC GGGGGGTTCG TGCACACAGC
     8401 CCAGCTTGGA GCGAACGACC TACACCGAAC TGAGATACCT ACAGCGTGAG CTATGAGAAA
     8461 GCGCCACGCT TCCCGAAGGG AGAAAGGCGG ACAGGTATCC GGTAAGCGGC AGGGTCGGAA
     8521 CAGGAGAGCG CACGAGGGAG CTTCCAGGGG GAAACGCCTG GTATCTTTAT AGTCCTGTCG
     8581 GGTTTCGCCA CCTCTGACTT GAGCGTCGAT TTTTGTGATG CTCGTCAGGG GGGCGGAGCC
     8641 TATGGAAAAA CGCCAGCAAC GCGGCCTTTT TACGGTTCCT GCTCGGATCT GTTGGACCGG
     8701 ACAGTAGTCA TGGTTGATGG GCTGCCTGTA TCGAGTGGTG ATTTTGTGCC GAGCTGCCGG
     8761 TCGGGGAGCT GTTGGCTGGC TGGTGGCAGG ATATATTGTG GTGTAAACAA ATTGACGCTT
     8821 AGACAACTTA ATAACACATT GCGGACGTTT TTAATGTACT GGGGTT
//
